Addgene plasmid #161025: A1ACR1_EYFP_pcDNA3.1
Purpose: Expresses strongly red-shifted A1ACR1 in mammalian cells
Depositing lab: John Spudich. Depositing organization: University of Texas Health Science Center at Houston. Publication: RubyACRs, nonalgal anion channelrhodopsins with highly red-shifted absorption. Govorunova EG, Sineshchekov OA, Li H, Wang Y, Brown LS, Spudich JL. Proc Natl Acad Sci U S A. 2020 Sep 15;117(37):22833-22840. doi: 10.1073/pnas.2005981117. Epub 2020 Sep 1. PubMed 32873643.
Backbone
  Vector backbone: pcDNA3.1
  Backbone manufacturer: Invitrogen
  Vector type: Mammalian Expression
Growth in bacteria
  Bacterial resistance: Ampicillin, 100 μg/mL
  Growth temperature: 37°C
  Growth strain: DH5alpha
  Copy number: High Copy
Gene/Insert
  Gene/Insert name: A1ACR1
  Species: Aurantiochytrium sp.
  Insert size (bp): 810
  GenBank ID: MT002468
  Tag / fusion protein: EYFP (C terminal on insert)
  Cloning method: Restriction Enzyme; 5′ cloning site BamHI (not destroyed); 3′ cloning site NotI (not destroyed)
  Sequencing primers: 5′ TAATACGACTCACTATAGGG
Terms and licenses: Academic/Nonprofit Terms; Industry Terms: Not Available to Industry
How to cite: A1ACR1_EYFP_pcDNA3.1 was a gift from John Spudich (Addgene plasmid # 161025 ; http://n2t.net/addgene:161025 ; RRID:Addgene_161025)
