[The description below was written by a language model from this plasmid's Addgene catalogue record and pLannotate feature annotations shown in this document.]
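Description:
A1ACR1_EYFP_pcDNA3.1 is a mammalian expression plasmid of about 7 kb built on the Invitrogen pcDNA3.1 backbone. It carries A1ACR1, an anion channelrhodopsin from the non-algal protist Aurantiochytrium sp. that belongs to the "RubyACR" group, noted for strongly red-shifted absorption. The roughly 810 bp opsin coding region was inserted between BamHI and NotI sites, both retained. It lies downstream of the human cytomegalovirus immediate-early enhancer and promoter and is fused at its C terminus to EYFP, so expression and membrane localisation can be followed by fluorescence. The automated annotation does not label the opsin itself. The unannotated interval between the T7 promoter and the start of EYFP corresponds to where the insert would lie. A backbone-derived V5 epitope sequence is annotated just after EYFP, but the record does not say whether it is in frame and translated. Transcripts are terminated by the bovine growth hormone polyadenylation signal, and the T7 promoter upstream of the insert serves as a sequencing primer site.

The plasmid is maintained at high copy in E. coli through a ColE1/pUC-type origin and selected with ampicillin via the β-lactamase gene. An f1 origin is also present. For mammalian cells, an SV40 early promoter drives a neomycin phosphotransferase cassette with an SV40 polyadenylation signal, which would allow G418 selection of stable lines. Short annotated fragments (HIV-1 LTR, ble, lacI, bom) appear to be backbone remnants or incidental matches rather than functional elements. The stated use is expression of red-shifted A1ACR1 in mammalian cells, consistent with characterising this light-gated anion channel and evaluating it as an optogenetic tool.
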