Features (pLannotate 1.2.2; 21 found; start..end, strand, type, name):
    125..504     +  enhancer       CMV enhancer: human cytomegalovirus immediate early enhancer
    505..708     +  promoter       CMV promoter: human cytomegalovirus (CMV) immediate early promoter
    704..737     +  LTR            5' LTR (truncated) (fragment): truncated 5' long terminal repeat (LTR) from HIV-1
    753..771     +  promoter       T7 promoter: promoter for bacteriophage T7 RNA polymerase
   1635..2351    +  CDS            EYFP: enhanced YFP mammalian codon-optimized
   2381..2422    +  CDS            V5 tag: epitope tag from simian virus 5
   2478..2702    +  polyA_signal   bGH poly(A) signal: bovine growth hormone polyadenylation signal
   2706..2727    +  promoter       SV40 promoter (fragment): SV40 enhancer and early promoter
   2748..3176    +  rep_origin     f1 ori (sequence partly withheld): f1 bacteriophage origin of replication; arrow indicates direction of (+) strand synthesis
   3190..3519    +  promoter       SV40 promoter: SV40 enhancer and early promoter
   3586..4377    +  CDS            neo: KKA2_KLEPN - Also known as kan, nptII. Experimental evidence at protein level: Swiss-Prot protein existence level 1. Resistance to kanamycin, neomycin, paromomycin, ribostamycin, butirosin and gentamicin B. From Klebsiella pneumoniae.
   4403..4561    +  CDS            ble (fragment): BLE_KLEPN - Experimental evidence at protein level: Swiss-Prot protein existence level 1. Binding protein with a strong affinity to the bleomycin family of antibiotics. Binds to CL990; an antimitotic-antibiotic compound. From Klebsiella pneumoniae.
   4556..4677    +  polyA_signal   SV40 poly(A) signal: SV40 polyadenylation signal
   4750..4766    -  protein_bind   lac operator: The lac repressor binds to the lac operator to inhibit transcription in E. coli. This inhibition can be relieved by adding lactose or isopropyl-β-D-thiogalactopyranoside (IPTG). lac repressor encoded by lacI
   4774..4804    -  promoter       lac promoter: promoter for the E. coli lac operon
   4819..4840    -  protein_bind   CAP binding site: CAP binding activates transcription in the presence of cAMP. E. coli catabolite activator protein
   4853..4945    -  CDS            lacI (fragment): lac repressor; lacI; The lac repressor binds to the lac operator to inhibit transcription in E. coli. This inhibition can be relieved by adding lactose or isopropyl-β-D-thiogalactopyranoside (IPTG).
   5128..5716    -  rep_origin     ori: high-copy-number ColE1/pMB1/pBR322/pUC origin of replication
   5887..6747    -  CDS            AmpR: β-lactamase; bla; confers resistance to ampicillin, carbenicillin, and related antibiotics
   6748..6852    -  promoter       AmpR promoter: bla
   6911..6963    -  misc_feature   bom (fragment): basis of mobility region from pBR322
>Addgene plasmid #161025 | A1ACR1_EYFP_pcDNA3.1 | addgene full sequence | sequence record 316214 | Addgene NGS Result
GAGTAGTGCGCGAGCAAAATTTAAGCTACAACAAGGCAAGGCTTGACCGACAATTGCATGAAGAATCTGC
TTAGGGTTAGGCGTTTTGCGCTGCTTCGCGATGTACGGGCCAGATATACGCGTTGACATTGATTATTGAC
TAGTTATTAATAGTAATCAATTACGGGGTCATTAGTTCATAGCCCATATATGGAGTTCCGCGTTACATAA
CTTACGGTAAATGGCCCGCCTGGCTGACCGCCCAACGACCCCCGCCCATTGACGTCAATAATGACGTATG
TTCCCATAGTAACGCCAATAGGGACTTTCCATTGACGTCAATGGGTGGAGTATTTACGGTAAACTGCCCA
CTTGGCAGTACATCAAGTGTATCATATGCCAAGTACGCCCCCTATTGACGTCAATGACGGTAAATGGCCC
GCCTGGCATTATGCCCAGTACATGACCTTATGGGACTTTCCTACTTGGCAGTACATCTACGTATTAGTCA
TCGCTATTACCATGGTGATGCGGTTTTGGCAGTACATCAATGGGCGTGGATAGCGGTTTGACTCACGGGG
ATTTCCAAGTCTCCACCCCATTGACGTCAATGGGAGTTTGTTTTGGCACCAAAATCAACGGGACTTTCCA
AAATGTCGTAACAACTCCGCCCCATTGACGCAAATGGGCGGTAGGCGTGTACGGTGGGAGGTCTATATAA
GCAGAGCTCTCTGGCTAACTAGAGAACCCACTGCTTACTGGCTTATCGAAATTAATACGACTCACTATAG
GGAGACCCAAGCTGGCTAGTTAAGCTTGGTACCGAGCTCGGATCCATGTCTTACAACGAGAGCGTGTGGA
GGGAGGACTTCGCACAGGTGCTGCTGGCAAGGCCTAAGGGCTCCGGCGTGGTGTCTCAGGGAGTGGCAGG
AGCAAGGCTGTGCGTGTTTAGCTGTTCCATCGCCCTGCTGTGCTTCTATGCCTTTCAGTGGAAGATCGGC
AGATGTAATCTGCACCCCATCTACGTGCAGTTCGTGACCTTTTGCGTGTATATCCTGTCCTGTTTCGGCA
CCACAGATTTTCTGTACATCCCAGTGGTGGACCACGCAGGAGTGACCTTCGATCTGGCCATCGGCCGGTA
TCTGTTTTGGATGATGACATGCCCTGTGATCATCTCTAACGTGAATATCCTGCTGAACATCATGACCCCT
GACGATATCGAGCTGCCACAGGTGACATTCATGATGGTGAAGGACATCGTGATGATCGCCTTTGGCGTGC
TGGCCGCCATGCAGCAGAACATCACACTGAAGTGGATCTTCAATCTGGCCAGCTACTTCGTGTGCTTTTG
GCTGGTGGCCGATCTGATCGTGCTGATGAATGAGAAGAAGAAGTTCTTCATGGTGTATGAGAGATGCTGG
GAGTGGATCTTCGCCGTGATGATCTACTTCTTTTGTGCCCAGTCTCTGTTCATCTTTCTGTATGCCGTGG
GCCCCCCTTGTTTTAACATCATGGGCCCAGACGGCGATAGGATCGGCCACAGCGTGGGCGACCTGTTCGC
CAAGAATCTGTTTGGCTTCTTTGCCTGGTACGTGCGCTTCGTGGTGCTGGACCCCCACGTGAAGCGGATC
AGAGGAGCAAGGGCCGCGGCCGCCGTGAGCAAGGGCGAGGAGCTGTTCACCGGGGTGGTGCCCATCCTGG
TCGAGCTGGACGGCGACGTAAACGGCCACAAGTTCAGCGTGTCCGGCGAGGGCGAGGGCGATGCCACCTA
CGGCAAGCTGACCCTGAAGTTCATCTGCACCACCGGCAAGCTGCCCGTGCCCTGGCCCACCCTCGTGACC
ACCTTCGGCTACGGCCTGCAGTGCTTCGCCCGCTACCCCGACCACATGAAGCAGCACGACTTCTTCAAGT
CCGCCATGCCCGAAGGCTACGTCCAGGAGCGCACCATCTTCTTCAAGGACGACGGCAACTACAAGACCCG
CGCCGAGGTGAAGTTCGAGGGCGACACCCTGGTGAACCGCATCGAGCTGAAGGGCATCGACTTCAAGGAG
GACGGCAACATCCTGGGGCACAAGCTGGAGTACAACTACAACAGCCACAACGTCTATATCATGGCCGACA
AGCAGAAGAACGGCATCAAGGTGAACTTCAAGATCCGCCACAACATCGAGGACGGCAGCGTGCAGCTCGC
CGACCACTACCAGCAGAACACCCCCATCGGCGACGGCCCCGTGCTGCTGCCCGACAACCACTACCTGAGC
TACCAGTCCGCCCTGAGCAAAGACCCCAACGAGAAGCGCGATCACATGGTCCTGCTGGAGTTCGTGACCG
CCGCCGGGATCACTCTCGGCATGGACGAGCTGTACAAGTAACATATGCTCTAGAGGGCCCGCGGTTCGAA
GGTAAGCCTATCCCTAACCCTCTCCTCGGTCTCGATTCTACGCGTACCGGTCATCATCACCATCACCATT
GAGTTTAAACCCGCTGATCAGCCTCGACTGTGCCTTCTAGTTGCCAGCCATCTGTTGTTTGCCCCTCCCC
CGTGCCTTCCTTGACCCTGGAAGGTGCCACTCCCACTGTCCTTTCCTAATAAAATGAGGAAATTGCATCG
CATTGTCTGAGTAGGTGTCATTCTATTCTGGGGGGTGGGGTGGGGCAGGACAGCAAGGGGGAGGATTGGG
AAGACAATAGCAGGCATGCTGGGGATGCGGTGGGCTCTATGGCTTCTGAGGCGGAAAGAACCAGCTGGGG
CTCTAGGGGGTATCCCC
[124 nt withheld, positions 2748-2871]
C
[91 nt withheld, positions 2873-2963]
A
[49 nt withheld, positions 2965-3013]
CCTTTGACGTTGGAGTCCACGTTCTTT
[37 nt withheld, positions 3041-3077]
ACCCTATCTCGGTCTATTCTTTTGATTTATAAGGGATTTTGCCGATTTCGGCCTATTGGTTAAAAAATGA
GCTGATTTAACAAAAATTTAACGCGAATTAATTCTGTGGAATGTGTGTCAGTTAGGGTGTGGAAAGTCCC
CAGGCTCCCCAGCAGGCAGAAGTATGCAAAGCATGCATCTCAATTAGTCAGCAACCAGGTGTGGAAAGTC
CCCAGGCTCCCCAGCAGGCAGAAGTATGCAAAGCATGCATCTCAATTAGTCAGCAACCATAGTCCCGCCC
CTAACTCCGCCCATCCCGCCCCTAACTCCGCCCAGTTCCGCCCATTCTCCGCCCCATGGCTGACTAATTT
TTTTTATTTATGCAGAGGCCGAGGCCGCCTCTGCCTCTGAGCTATTCCAGAAGTAGTGAGGAGGCTTTTT
TGGAGGCCTAGGCTTTTGCAAAAAGCTCCCGGGAGCTTGTATATCCATTTTCGGATCTGATCAAGAGACA
GGATGAGGATCGTTTCGCATGATTGAACAAGATGGATTGCACGCAGGTTCTCCGGCCGCTTGGGTGGAGA
GGCTATTCGGCTATGACTGGGCACAACAGACAATCGGCTGCTCTGATGCCGCCGTGTTCCGGCTGTCAGC
GCAGGGGCGCCCGGTTCTTTTTGTCAAGACCGACCTGTCCGGTGCCCTGAATGAACTGCAGGACGAGGCA
GCGCGGCTATCGTGGCTGGCCACGACGGGCGTTCCTTGCGCAGCTGTGCTCGACGTTGTCACTGAAGCGG
GAAGGGACTGGCTGCTATTGGGCGAAGTGCCGGGGCAGGATCTCCTGTCATCTCACCTTGCTCCTGCCGA
GAAAGTATCCATCATGGCTGATGCAATGCGGCGGCTGCATACGCTTGATCCGGCTACCTGCCCATTCGAC
CACCAAGCGAAACATCGCATCGAGCGAGCACGTACTCGGATGGAAGCCGGTCTTGTCGATCAGGATGATC
TGGACGAAGAGCATCAGGGGCTCGCGCCAGCCGAACTGTTCGCCAGGCTCAAGGCGCGCATGCCCGACGG
CGAGGATCTCGTCGTGACCCATGGCGATGCCTGCTTGCCGAATATCATGGTGGAAAATGGCCGCTTTTCT
GGATTCATCGACTGTGGCCGGCTGGGTGTGGCGGACCGCTATCAGGACATAGCGTTGGCTACCCGTGATA
TTGCTGAAGAGCTTGGCGGCGAATGGGCTGACCGCTTCCTCGTGCTTTACGGTATCGCCGCTCCCGATTC
GCAGCGCATCGCCTTCTATCGCCTTCTTGACGAGTTCTTCTGAGCGGGACTCTGGGGTTCGCGAAATGAC
CGACCAAGCGACGCCCAACCTGCCATCACGAGATTTCGATTCCACCGCCGCCTTCTATGAAAGGTTGGGC
TTCGGAATCGTTTTCCGGGACGCCGGCTGGATGATCCTCCAGCGCGGGGATCTCATGCTGGAGTTCTTCG
CCCACCCCAACTTGTTTATTGCAGCTTATAATGGTTACAAATAAAGCAATAGCATCACAAATTTCACAAA
TAAAGCATTTTTTTCACTGCATTCTAGTTGTGGTTTGTCCAAACTCATCAATGTATCTTATCATGTCTGT
ATACCGTCGACCTCTAGCTAGAGCTTGGCGTAATCATGGTCATAGCTGTTTCCTGTGTGAAATTGTTATC
CGCTCACAATTCCACACAACATACGAGCCGGAAGCATAAAGTGTAAAGCCTGGGGTGCCTAATGAGTGAG
CTAACTCACATTAATTGCGTTGCGCTCACTGCCCGCTTTCCAGTCGGGAAACCTGTCGTGCCAGCTGCAT
TAATGAATCGGCCAACGCGCGGGGAGAGGCGGTTTGCGTATTGGGCGCTCTTCCGCTTCCTCGCTCACTG
ACTCGCTGCGCTCGGTCGTTCGGCTGCGGCGAGCGGTATCAGCTCACTCAAAGGCGGTAATACGGTTATC
CACAGAATCAGGGGATAACGCAGGAAAGAACATGTGAGCAAAAGGCCAGCAAAAGGCCAGGAACCGTAAA
AAGGCCGCGTTGCTGGCGTTTTTCCATAGGCTCCGCCCCCCTGACGAGCATCACAAAAATCGACGCTCAA
GTCAGAGGTGGCGAAACCCGACAGGACTATAAAGATACCAGGCGTTTCCCCCTGGAAGCTCCCTCGTGCG
CTCTCCTGTTCCGACCCTGCCGCTTACCGGATACCTGTCCGCCTTTCTCCCTTCGGGAAGCGTGGCGCTT
TCTCATAGCTCACGCTGTAGGTATCTCAGTTCGGTGTAGGTCGTTCGCTCCAAGCTGGGCTGTGTGCACG
AACCCCCCGTTCAGCCCGACCGCTGCGCCTTATCCGGTAACTATCGTCTTGAGTCCAACCCGGTAAGACA
CGACTTATCGCCACTGGCAGCAGCCACTGGTAACAGGATTAGCAGAGCGAGGTATGTAGGCGGTGCTACA
GAGTTCTTGAAGTGGTGGCCTAACTACGGCTACACTAGAAGAACAGTATTTGGTATCTGCGCTCTGCTGA
AGCCAGTTACCTTCGGAAAAAGAGTTGGTAGCTCTTGATCCGGCAAACAAACCACCGCTGGTAGCGGTGG
TTTTTTTGTTTGCAAGCAGCAGATTACGCGCAGAAAAAAAGGATCTCAAGAAGATCCTTTGATCTTTTCT
ACGGGGTCTGACGCTCAGTGGAACGAAAACTCACGTTAAGGGATTTTGGTCATGAGATTATCAAAAAGGA
TCTTCACCTAGATCCTTTTAAATTAAAAATGAAGTTTTAAATCAATCTAAAGTATATATGAGTAAACTTG
GTCTGACAGTTACCAATGCTTAATCAGTGAGGCACCTATCTCAGCGATCTGTCTATTTCGTTCATCCATA
GTTGCCTGACTCCCCGTCGTGTAGATAACTACGATACGGGAGGGCTTACCATCTGGCCCCAGTGCTGCAA
TGATACCGCGAGACCCACGCTCACCGGCTCCAGATTTATCAGCAATAAACCAGCCAGCCGGAAGGGCCGA
GCGCAGAAGTGGTCCTGCAACTTTATCCGCCTCCATCCAGTCTATTAATTGTTGCCGGGAAGCTAGAGTA
AGTAGTTCGCCAGTTAATAGTTTGCGCAACGTTGTTGCCATTGCTACAGGCATCGTGGTGTCACGCTCGT
CGTTTGGTATGGCTTCATTCAGCTCCGGTTCCCAACGATCAAGGCGAGTTACATGATCCCCCATGTTGTG
CAAAAAAGCGGTTAGCTCCTTCGGTCCTCCGATCGTTGTCAGAAGTAAGTTGGCCGCAGTGTTATCACTC
ATGGTTATGGCAGCACTGCATAATTCTCTTACTGTCATGCCATCCGTAAGATGCTTTTCTGTGACTGGTG
AGTACTCAACCAAGTCATTCTGAGAATAGTGTATGCGGCGACCGAGTTGCTCTTGCCCGGCGTCAATACG
GGATAATACCGCGCCACATAGCAGAACTTTAAAAGTGCTCATCATTGGAAAACGTTCTTCGGGGCGAAAA
CTCTCAAGGATCTTACCGCTGTTGAGATCCAGTTCGATGTAACCCACTCGTGCACCCAACTGATCTTCAG
CATCTTTTACTTTCACCAGCGTTTCTGGGTGAGCAAAAACAGGAAGGCAAAATGCCGCAAAAAAGGGAAT
AAGGGCGACACGGAAATGTTGAATACTCATACTCTTCCTTTTTCAATATTATTGAAGCATTTATCAGGGT
TATTGTCTCATGAGCGGATACATATTTGAATGTATTTAGAAAAATAAACAAATAGGGGTTCCGCGCACAT
TTCCCCGAAAAGTGCCACCTGACGTCGACGGATCGGGAGATCTCCCGATCCCCTATGGTGCACTCTCAGT
ACAATCTGCTCTGATGCCGCATAGTTAAGCCAGTATCTGCTCCCTGCTTGTGTGTTGGAGGTCGCT
