>Addgene plasmid #161025 | A1ACR1_EYFP_pcDNA3.1 | depositor partial sequence | sequence record 311968 | A1ACR1 coding region
ATGTCTTACAACGAGAGCGTGTGGAGGGAGGACTTCGCACAGGTGCTGCTGGCAAGGCCTAAGGGCTCCG
GCGTGGTGTCTCAGGGAGTGGCAGGAGCAAGGCTGTGCGTGTTTAGCTGTTCCATCGCCCTGCTGTGCTT
CTATGCCTTTCAGTGGAAGATCGGCAGATGTAATCTGCACCCCATCTACGTGCAGTTCGTGACCTTTTGC
GTGTATATCCTGTCCTGTTTCGGCACCACAGATTTTCTGTACATCCCAGTGGTGGACCACGCAGGAGTGA
CCTTCGATCTGGCCATCGGCCGGTATCTGTTTTGGATGATGACATGCCCTGTGATCATCTCTAACGTGAA
TATCCTGCTGAACATCATGACCCCTGACGATATCGAGCTGCCACAGGTGACATTCATGATGGTGAAGGAC
ATCGTGATGATCGCCTTTGGCGTGCTGGCCGCCATGCAGCAGAACATCACACTGAAGTGGATCTTCAATC
TGGCCAGCTACTTCGTGTGCTTTTGGCTGGTGGCCGATCTGATCGTGCTGATGAATGAGAAGAAGAAGTT
CTTCATGGTGTATGAGAGATGCTGGGAGTGGATCTTCGCCGTGATGATCTACTTCTTTTGTGCCCAGTCT
CTGTTCATCTTTCTGTATGCCGTGGGCCCCCCTTGTTTTAACATCATGGGCCCAGACGGCGATAGGATCG
GCCACAGCGTGGGCGACCTGTTCGCCAAGAATCTGTTTGGCTTCTTTGCCTGGTACGTGCGCTTCGTGGT
GCTGGACCCCCACGTGAAGCGGATCAGAGGAGCAAGGGCC
